>Addgene plasmid #127392 | pCAG-mEGFP-CaMKIIa (T286D/T305A/T306A) | addgene full sequence | sequence record 250433 | Addgene NGS Result
GCTTTGTGCGCTCCGCAGTGTGCGCGAGGGGAGCGCGGCCGGGGGCGGTGCCCCGCGGTGCGGGGGGGGC
TGCGAGGGGAACAAAGGCTGCGTGCGGGGTGTGTGCGTGGGGGGGTGAGCAGGGGGTGTGGGCGCGTCGG
TCGGGCTGCAACCCCCCCTGCACCCCCCTCCCCGAGTTGCTGAGCACGGCCCGGCTTCGGGTGCGGGGCT
CCGTACGGGGCGTGGCGCGGGGCTCGCCGTGCCGGGCGGGGGGTGGCGGCAGGTGGGGGTGCCGGGCGGG
GCGGGGCCGCCTCGGGCCGGGGAGGGCTCGGGGGAGGGGCGCGGCGGCCCCCGGAGCGCCGGCGGCTGTC
GAGGCGCGGCGAGCCGCAGCCATTGCCTTTTATGGTAATCGTGCGAGAGGGCGCAGGGACTTCCTTTGTC
CCAAATCTGTGCGGAGCCGAAATCTGGGAGGCGCCGCCGCACCCCCTCTAGCGGGCGCGGGGCGAAGCGG
TGCGGCGCCGGCAGGAAGGAAATGGGCGGGGAGGGCCTTCGTGCGTCGCCGCGCCGCCGTCCCCTTCTCC
CTCTCCAGCCTCGGGGCTGTCCGCGGGGGGACGGCTGCCTTCGGGGGGGACGGGGCAGGGCGGGGTTCGG
CTTCTGGCGTGTGACCGGCGGCTCTAGCTAGAGCCTCTGCTAACCATGTTCATGCCTTCTTCTTTTTCCT
ACAGCTCCTGGGCAACGTGCTGGTTATTGTGCTGTCTCATCATTTTGGCAAAGAATTCGCTAGCGCCACC
ATGGTGAGCAAGGGCGAGGAGCTGTTCACCGGGGTGGTGCCCATCCTGGTCGAGCTGGACGGCGACGTAA
ACGGCCACAAGTTCAGCGTGTCCGGCGAGGGCGAGGGCGATGCCACCTACGGCAAGCTGACCCTGAAGTT
CATCTGCACCACCGGCAAGCTGCCCGTGCCCTGGCCCACCCTCGTGACCACCCTGACCTACGGCGTGCAG
TGCTTCAGCCGCTACCCCGACCACATGAAGCAGCACGACTTCTTCAAGTCCGCCATGCCCGAAGGCTACG
TCCAGGAGCGCACCATCTTCTTCAAGGACGACGGCAACTACAAGACCCGCGCCGAGGTGAAGTTCGAGGG
CGACACCCTGGTGAACCGCATCGAGCTGAAGGGCATCGACTTCAAGGAGGACGGCAACATCCTGGGGCAC
AAGCTGGAGTACAACTACAACAGCCACAACGTCTATATCATGGCCGACAAGCAGAAGAACGGCATCAAGG
TGAACTTCAAGATCCGCCACAACATCGAGGACGGCAGCGTGCAGCTCGCCGACCACTACCAGCAGAACAC
CCCCATCGGCGACGGCCCCGTGCTGCTGCCCGACAACCACTACCTGAGCACCCAGTCCAAGCTGAGCAAA
GACCCCAACGAGAAGCGCGATCACATGGTCCTGCTGGAGTTCGTGACCGCCGCCGGGATCACTCTCGGCA
TGGACGAGCTGTACAAGTCCGGACTCAGATCTCGAGCTATGGCTACCATCACCTGCACCCGATTCACGGA
AGAGTACCAGCTCTTCGAGGAACTGGGAAAGGGAGCCTTCTCCGTGGTGCGCAGGTGTGTGAAGGTGCTG
GCTGGCCAGGAGTATGCTGCCAAGATTATCAACACCAAGAAGCTCTCAGCCAGAGATCACCAGAAGTTGG
AACGCGAGGCCCGCATCTGCCGCTTGTTGAAGCACCCCAATATCGTCCGACTCCATGACAGCATCTCCGA
GGAGGGGCACCACTACCTTATCTTCGATCTGGTCACTGGTGGGGAGCTGTTCGAAGACATTGTGGCCCGG
GAGTATTACAGTGAGGCTGATGCCAGCCACTGTATCCAGCAGATCCTGGAGGCTGTGCTACACTGTCACC
AGATGGGGGTGGTGCATCGCGACCTGAAGCCTGAGAATCTGTTGCTGGCTTCGAAGCTCAAGGGTGCTGC
GGTGAAGCTGGCAGACTTTGGCCTGGCCATAGAGGTTGAGGGAGAGCAGCAGGCATGGTTTGGGTTCGCA
GGGACACCTGGATACCTCTCCCCAGAAGTGCTGCGGAAGGACCCATACGGGAAGCCTGTGGACCTGTGGG
CCTGTGGCGTCATCCTGTATATCTTGCTGGTTGGGTATCCCCCATTCTGGGATGAGGACCAGCACCGCCT
GTACCAGCAGATCAAAGCTGGTGCCTACGATTTCCCATCACCAGAATGGGACACCGTCACCCCGGAAGCC
AAGGATCTGATCAATAAGATGCTGACCATCAACCCGTCCAAACGCATCACGGCCGCTGAGGCTCTCAAGC
ACCCCTGGATCTCGCACCGCTCCACTGTGGCCTCCTGCATGCACAGACAGGAGGACGTGGACTGCCTGAA
GAAGTTCAATGCCAGGAGGAAACTGAAGGGAGCCATCCTCGCCGCTATGCTGGCCACCAGGAACTTCTCC
GGAGGGAAGAGTGGAGGAAACAAGAAGAATGATGGCGTGAAGGAATCCTCTGAGAGCACCAACACCACCA
TCGAGGATGAAGACACCAAAGTGCGCAAACAGGAAATTATCAAAGTGACAGAGCAGCTGATCGAAGCCAT
AAGCAATGGAGACTTTGAATCCTACACGAAGATGTGCGACCCTGGAATGACAGCCTTTGAACCGGAGGCC
CTGGGGAACCTGGTCGAGGGCCTGGACTTTCATCGATTCTATTTTGAAAACCTGTGGTCCCGGAACAGCA
AGCCCGTGCACACCACCATCCTGAACCCTCACATCCACCTGATGGGTGACGAGTCAGCCTGCATCGCCTA
CATCCGCATCACTCAGTACCTGGATGCGGGTGGCATCCCCCGCACGGCCCAGTCAGAGGAGACCCGTGTC
TGGCACCGCAGGGATGGAAAATGGCAGATCGTCCACTTCCACAGATCTGGGGCGCCCTCCGTCCTGCCCC
ATTGAGCGGCCGCGACTCTAGAGTCGACGGATCTTTTTCCCTCTGCCAAAAATTATGGGGACATCATGAA
GCCCCTTGAGCATCTGACTTCTGGCTAATAAAGGAAATTTATTTTCATTGCAATAGTGTGTTGGAATTTT
TTGTGTCTCTCACTCGGAAGGACATATGGGAGGGCAAATCATTTAAAACATCAGAATGAGTATTTGGTTT
AGAGTTTGGCAACATATGCCCATATGCTGGCTGCCATGAACAAAGGTTGGCTATAAAGAGGTCATCAGTA
TATGAAACAGCCCCCTGCTGTCCATTCCTTATTCCATAGAAAAGCCTTGACTTGAGGTTAGATTTTTTTT
ATATTTTGTTTTGTGTTATTTTTTTCTTTAACATCCCTAAAATTTTCCTTACATGTTTTACTAGCCAGAT
TTTTCCTCCTCTCCTGACTACTCCCAGTCATAGCTGTCCCTCTTCTCTTATGGAGATCCCTCGACCTGCA
GCCCAAGCTTGGCGTAATCATGGTCATAGCTGTTTCCTGTGTGAAATTGTTATCCGCTCACAATTCCACA
CAACATACGAGCCGGAAGCATAAAGTGTAAAGCCTGGGGTGCCTAATGAGTGAGCTAACTCACATTAATT
GCGTTGCGCTCACTGCCCGCTTTCCAGTCGGGAAACCTGTCGTGCCAGCGGATCCGCATCTCAATTAGTC
AGCAACCATAGTCCCGCCCCTAACTCCGCCCATCCCGCCCCTAACTCCGCCCAGTTCCGCCCATTCTCCG
CCCCATGGCTGACTAATTTTTTTTATTTATGCAGAGGCCGAGGCCGCCTCGGCCTCTGAGCTATTCCAGA
AGTAGTGAGGAGGCTTTTTTGGAGGCCTAGGCTTTTGCAAAAAGCTAACTTGTTTATTGCAGCTTATAAT
GGTTACAAATAAAGCAATAGCATCACAAATTTCACAAATAAAGCATTTTTTTCACTGCATTCTAGTTGTG
GTTTGTCCAAACTCATCAATGTATCTTATCATGTCTGGATCCGCTGCATTAATGAATCGGCCAACGCGCG
GGGAGAGGCGGTTTGCGTATTGGGCGCTCTTCCGCTTCCTCGCTCACTGACTCGCTGCGCTCGGTCGTTC
GGCTGCGGCGAGCGGTATCAGCTCACTCAAAGGCGGTAATACGGTTATCCACAGAATCAGGGGATAACGC
AGGAAAGAACATGTGAGCAAAAGGCCAGCAAAAGGCCAGGAACCGTAAAAAGGCCGCGTTGCTGGCGTTT
TTCCATAGGCTCCGCCCCCCTGACGAGCATCACAAAAATCGACGCTCAAGTCAGAGGTGGCGAAACCCGA
CAGGACTATAAAGATACCAGGCGTTTCCCCCTGGAAGCTCCCTCGTGCGCTCTCCTGTTCCGACCCTGCC
GCTTACCGGATACCTGTCCGCCTTTCTCCCTTCGGGAAGCGTGGCGCTTTCTCATAGCTCACGCTGTAGG
TATCTCAGTTCGGTGTAGGTCGTTCGCTCCAAGCTGGGCTGTGTGCACGAACCCCCCGTTCAGCCCGACC
GCTGCGCCTTATCCGGTAACTATCGTCTTGAGTCCAACCCGGTAAGACACGACTTATCGCCACTGGCAGC
AGCCACTGGTAACAGGATTAGCAGAGCGAGGTATGTAGGCGGTGCTACAGAGTTCTTGAAGTGGTGGCCT
AACTACGGCTACACTAGAAGAACAGTATTTGGTATCTGCGCTCTGCTGAAGCCAGTTACCTTCGGAAAAA
GAGTTGGTAGCTCTTGATCCGGCAAACAAACCACCGCTGGTAGCGGTGGTTTTTTTGTTTGCAAGCAGCA
GATTACGCGCAGAAAAAAAGGATCTCAAGAAGATCCTTTGATCTTTTCTACGGGGTCTGACGCTCAGTGG
AACGAAAACTCACGTTAAGGGATTTTGGTCATGAGATTATCAAAAAGGATCTTCACCTAGATCCTTTTAA
ATTAAAAATGAAGTTTTAAATCAATCTAAAGTATATATGAGTAAACTTGGTCTGACAGTTACCAATGCTT
AATCAGTGAGGCACCTATCTCAGCGATCTGTCTATTTCGTTCATCCATAGTTGCCTGACTCCCCGTCGTG
TAGATAACTACGATACGGGAGGGCTTACCATCTGGCCCCAGTGCTGCAATGATACCGCGAGACCCACGCT
CACCGGCTCCAGATTTATCAGCAATAAACCAGCCAGCCGGAAGGGCCGAGCGCAGAAGTGGTCCTGCAAC
TTTATCCGCCTCCATCCAGTCTATTAATTGTTGCCGGGAAGCTAGAGTAAGTAGTTCGCCAGTTAATAGT
TTGCGCAACGTTGTTGCCATTGCTACAGGCATCGTGGTGTCACGCTCGTCGTTTGGTATGGCTTCATTCA
GCTCCGGTTCCCAACGATCAAGGCGAGTTACATGATCCCCCATGTTGTGCAAAAAAGCGGTTAGCTCCTT
CGGTCCTCCGATCGTTGTCAGAAGTAAGTTGGCCGCAGTGTTATCACTCATGGTTATGGCAGCACTGCAT
AATTCTCTTACTGTCATGCCATCCGTAAGATGCTTTTCTGTGACTGGTGAGTACTCAACCAAGTCATTCT
GAGAATAGTGTATGCGGCGACCGAGTTGCTCTTGCCCGGCGTCAATACGGGATAATACCGCGCCACATAG
CAGAACTTTAAAAGTGCTCATCATTGGAAAACGTTCTTCGGGGCGAAAACTCTCAAGGATCTTACCGCTG
TTGAGATCCAGTTCGATGTAACCCACTCGTGCACCCAACTGATCTTCAGCATCTTTTACTTTCACCAGCG
TTTCTGGGTGAGCAAAAACAGGAAGGCAAAATGCCGCAAAAAAGGGAATAAGGGCGACACGGAAATGTTG
AATACTCATACTCTTCCTTTTTCAATATTATTGAAGCATTTATCAGGGTTATTGTCTCATGAGCGGATAC
ATATTTGAATGTATTTAGAAAAATAAACAAATAGGGGTTCCGCGCACATTTCCCCGAAAAGTGCCACCTG
GGTCGATCGACATTGATTATTGACTAGTTATTAATAGTAATCAATTACGGGGTCATTAGTTCATAGCCCA
TATATGGAGTTCCGCGTTACATAACTTACGGTAAATGGCCCGCCTGGCTGACCGCCCAACGACCCCCGCC
CATTGACGTCAATAATGACGTATGTTCCCATAGTAACGCCAATAGGGACTTTCCATTGACGTCAATGGGT
GGAGTATTTACGGTAAACTGCCCACTTGGCAGTACATCAAGTGTATCATATGCCAAGTACGCCCCCTATT
GACGTCAATGACGGTAAATGGCCCGCCTGGCATTATGCCCAGTACATGACCTTATGGGACTTTCCTACTT
GGCAGTACATCTACGTATTAGTCATCGCTATTACCATGGTCGAGGTGAGCCCCACGTTCTGCTTCACTCT
CCCCATCTCCCCCCCCTCCCCACCCCCAATTTTGTATTTATTTATTTTTTAATTATTTTGTGCAGCGATG
GGGGCGGGGGGGGGGGGGGGCGCGCGCCAGGCGGGGCGGGGCGGGGCGAGGGGCGGGGCGGGGCGAGGCG
GAGAGGTGCGGCGGCAGCCAATCAGAGCGGCGCGCTCCGAAAGTTTCCTTTTATGGCGAGGCGGCGGCGG
CGGCGGCCCTATAAAAAGCGAAGCGCGCGGCGGGCGGGAGTCGCTGCGCGCTGCCTTCGCCCCGTGCCCC
GCTCCGCCGCCGCCTCGCGCCGCCCGCCCCGGCTCTGACTGACCGCGTTACTCCCACAGGTGAGCGGGCG
GGACGGCCCTTCTCCTCCGGGCTGTAATTAGCGCTTGGTTTAATGACGGCTTGTTTCTTTTCTGTGGCTG
CGTGAAAGCCTTGAGGGGCTCCGGGAGGGCCCTTTGTGCGGGGGGAGCGGCTCGGGGGGTGCGTGCGTGT
GTGTGTGCGTGGGGAGCGCCGCGTGCGGCTCCGCGCTGCCCGGCGGCTGTGAGCGCTGCGGGCGCGGCGC
GGG
Features (pLannotate 1.2.2; 19 found; start..end, strand, type, name):
    702..758     +  CDS            HBB (fragment): HBB_LEPEU - Experimental evidence at protein level: Swiss-Prot protein existence level 1. Involved in oxygen transport from the lung to the various peripheral tissues. From Lepus europaeus (European hare).
    771..1487    +  CDS            mEGFP: mEGFP is a basic (constitutively fluorescent) green fluorescent protein published in 2002, derived from Aequorea victoria. It has moderate acid sensitivity.
   1488..1508    +  misc_feature   MCS (fragment): multiple cloning site
   1509..2942    +  CDS            Camk2a: KCC2A_MOUSE - Experimental evidence at protein level: Swiss-Prot protein existence level 1. [Isoform Alpha KAP]: Has no kinase activity. From Mus musculus (Mouse).
   3037..3092    +  polyA_signal   β-globin poly(A) signal: rabbit β-globin polyadenylation signal (Gil and Proudfoot, 1987)
   3477..3493    -  protein_bind   lac operator: The lac repressor binds to the lac operator to inhibit transcription in E. coli. This inhibition can be relieved by adding lactose or isopropyl-β-D-thiogalactopyranoside (IPTG). lac repressor encoded by lacI
   3501..3531    -  promoter       lac promoter: promoter for the E. coli lac operon
   3546..3567    -  protein_bind   CAP binding site: CAP binding activates transcription in the presence of cAMP. E. coli catabolite activator protein
   3580..3619    -  CDS            lacI (fragment): lac repressor; lacI; The lac repressor binds to the lac operator to inhibit transcription in E. coli. This inhibition can be relieved by adding lactose or isopropyl-β-D-thiogalactopyranoside (IPTG).
   3626..3648    +  promoter       SV40 promoter (fragment): SV40 enhancer and early promoter
   3672..3807    +  rep_origin     SV40 ori: SV40 origin of replication
   3827..3961    +  polyA_signal   SV40 poly(A) signal: SV40 polyadenylation signal
   3963..4017    -  CDS            lacI (fragment): lac repressor; lacI; The lac repressor binds to the lac operator to inhibit transcription in E. coli. This inhibition can be relieved by adding lactose or isopropyl-β-D-thiogalactopyranoside (IPTG).
   4200..4788    -  rep_origin     ori: high-copy-number ColE1/pMB1/pBR322/pUC origin of replication
   4959..5819    -  CDS            AmpR: β-lactamase; bla; confers resistance to ampicillin, carbenicillin, and related antibiotics
   5820..5924    -  promoter       AmpR promoter: bla
   5959..6338    +  enhancer       CMV enhancer: human cytomegalovirus immediate early enhancer
   6340..6616    +  promoter       chicken β-actin promoter: No description available
   6617..704     +  intron         chimeric intron (across the origin): chimera between introns from chicken β-actin and rabbit β-globin
