[The description below was written by a language model from this plasmid's Addgene catalogue record and pLannotate feature annotations shown in this document.]
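Description:
pCAG-mEGFP-CaMKIIa (T286D/T305A/T306A) is a mammalian expression plasmid of about 6.9 kb, built on a customized pCAG-type backbone, that produces a green fluorescent fusion of a mutant rat Ca2+/calmodulin-dependent protein kinase II alpha. It is propagated in E. coli through a high-copy ColE1/pUC-type origin and selected with ampicillin via the β-lactamase gene and its native promoter. The backbone also carries lac promoter/operator remnants, short lacI fragments, and an SV40 origin of replication with an adjacent SV40 poly(A) signal. No mammalian selection marker is annotated.

Expression is driven by the composite CAG promoter, which here comprises the CMV immediate-early enhancer, the chicken β-actin promoter and a chimeric chicken β-actin/rabbit β-globin intron. This combination gives strong, broadly active transcription in mammalian cells. Downstream, monomeric EGFP is joined through a short linker derived from a multiple cloning site to the N terminus of the 1,434 bp Camk2a coding sequence, and the transcript ends at a rabbit β-globin polyadenylation signal. The annotation tool matched the insert to the mouse protein, but the catalogue entry gives the source as rat.

The kinase carries three substitutions. Threonine 286 is changed to aspartate, generally used as a phosphomimetic of the autophosphorylation site that confers autonomous activity. Threonines 305 and 306 are changed to alanine, which blocks the inhibitory autophosphorylation in the calmodulin-binding region. The stated purpose is a fluorescent reporter for this mutant kinase, and the associated work concerns CaMKII activation mechanisms in single dendritic spines.
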