Addgene plasmid #127392: pCAG-mEGFP-CaMKIIa (T286D/T305A/T306A)
Purpose: Fluorescent reporter for mutant Ca2+/calmodulin-dependent protein kinase II alpha (T286D/T305A/T306A)
Depositing lab: Ryohei Yasuda. Depositing organization: Max Planck Florida Institute. Publication: Mechanisms of Ca(2+)/calmodulin-dependent kinase II activation in single dendritic spines. Chang JY, Nakahata Y, Hayano Y, Yasuda R. Nat Commun. 2019 Jun 25;10(1):2784. doi: 10.1038/s41467-019-10694-z. PubMed 31239443.
Backbone
  Vector backbone: Customized Vector
  Total vector size (bp): 6921
  Vector type: Mammalian Expression
Growth in bacteria
  Bacterial resistance: Ampicillin, 100 μg/mL
  Growth temperature: 37°C
  Growth strain: DH5alpha
  Copy number: Unknown
Gene/Insert
  Gene/Insert name: calcium/calmodulin-dependent protein kinase II alpha (alt names: CaMKIIa; Camk2a)
  Species: R. norvegicus (rat)
  Insert size (bp): 1434
  Mutation: changed Threonine 286 to Aspartic acid and Threonine 305/306 to Alanine
  GenBank ID: NM_012920.1
  Entrez Gene: Camk2a (a.k.a. PK2CDD, PKCCD)
  Promoter: pCAG
  Tag / fusion protein: mEGFP (N terminal on insert)
  Cloning method: Gibson Cloning
  Sequencing primers: 5′ GCCTCTGCTAACCATGTTC, AGAGCAGCAGGCATGGTTT
Terms and licenses: Academic/Nonprofit Terms; Industry Terms: Not Available to Industry
How to cite: pCAG-mEGFP-CaMKIIa (T286D/T305A/T306A) was a gift from Ryohei Yasuda (Addgene plasmid # 127392 ; http://n2t.net/addgene:127392 ; RRID:Addgene_127392)
