>Addgene plasmid #127392 | pCAG-mEGFP-CaMKIIa (T286D/T305A/T306A) | depositor partial sequence | sequence record 244331 | pCAG-mEGFP-CaMKIIa (T286D/T305A/T306A) sequence 2300 bps
ACGTGCTGGTTATTGTGCTGTCTCATCATTTTGGCAAAGAATTCGCTAGCGCCACCATGGTGAGCAAGGG
CGAGGAGCTGTTCACCGGGGTGGTGCCCATCCTGGTCGAGCTGGACGGCGACGTAAACGGCCACAAGTTC
AGCGTGTCCGGCGAGGGCGAGGGCGATGCCACCTACGGCAAGCTGACCCTGAAGTTCATCTGCACCACCG
GCAAGCTGCCCGTGCCCTGGCCCACCCTCGTGACCACCCTGACCTACGGCGTGCAGTGCTTCAGCCGCTA
CCCCGACCACATGAAGCAGCACGACTTCTTCAAGTCCGCCATGCCCGAAGGCTACGTCCAGGAGCGCACC
ATCTTCTTCAAGGACGACGGCAACTACAAGACCCGCGCCGAGGTGAAGTTCGAGGGCGACACCCTGGTGA
ACCGCATCGAGCTGAAGGGCATCGACTTCAAGGAGGACGGCAACATCCTGGGGCACAAGCTGGAGTACAA
CTACAACAGCCACAACGTCTATATCATGGCCGACAAGCAGAAGAACGGCATCAAGGTGAACTTCAAGATC
CGCCACAACATCGAGGACGGCAGCGTGCAGCTCGCCGACCACTACCAGCAGAACACCCCCATCGGCGACG
GCCCCGTGCTGCTGCCCGACAACCACTACCTGAGCACCCAGTCCAAGCTGAGCAAAGACCCCAACGAGAA
GCGCGATCACATGGTCCTGCTGGAGTTCGTGACCGCCGCCGGGATCACTCTCGGCATGGACGAGCTGTAC
AAGTCCGGACTCAGATCTCGAGCTATGGCTACCATCACCTGCACCCGATTCACGGAAGAGTACCAGCTCT
TCGAGGAACTGGGAAAGGGAGCCTTCTCCGTGGTGCGCAGGTGTGTGAAGGTGCTGGCTGGCCAGGAGTA
TGCTGCCAAGATTATCAACACCAAGAAGCTCTCAGCCAGAGATCACCAGAAGTTGGAACGCGAGGCCCGC
ATCTGCCGCTTGTTGAAGCACCCCAATATCGTCCGACTCCATGACAGCATCTCCGAGGAGGGGCACCACT
ACCTTATCTTCGATCTGGTCACTGGTGGGGAGCTGTTCGAAGACATTGTGGCCCGGGAGTATTACAGTGA
GGCTGATGCCAGCCACTGTATCCAGCAGATCCTGGAGGCTGTGCTACACTGTCACCAGATGGGGGTGGTG
CATCGCGACCTGAAGCCTGAGAATCTGTTGCTGGCTTCGAAGCTCAAGGGTGCTGCGGTGAAGCTGGCAG
ACTTTGGCCTGGCCATAGAGGTTGAGGGAGAGCAGCAGGCATGGTTTGGGTTCGCAGGGACACCTGGATA
CCTCTCCCCAGAAGTGCTGCGGAAGGACCCATACGGGAAGCCTGTGGACCTGTGGGCCTGTGGCGTCATC
CTGTATATCTTGCTGGTTGGGTATCCCCCATTCTGGGATGAGGACCAGCACCGCCTGTACCAGCAGATCA
AAGCTGGTGCCTACGATTTCCCATCACCAGAATGGGACACCGTCACCCCGGAAGCCAAGGATCTGATCAA
TAAGATGCTGACCATCAACCCGTCCAAACGCATCACGGCCGCTGAGGCTCTCAAGCACCCCTGGATCTCG
CACCGCTCCACTGTGGCCTCCTGCATGCACAGACAGGAGGACGTGGACTGCCTGAAGAAGTTCAATGCCA
GGAGGAAACTGAAGGGAGCCATCCTCGCCGCTATGCTGGCCACCAGGAACTTCTCCGGAGGGAAGAGTGG
AGGAAACAAGAAGAATGATGGCGTGAAGGAATCCTCTGAGAGCACCAACACCACCATCGAGGATGAAGAC
ACCAAAGTGCGCAAACAGGAAATTATCAAAGTGACAGAGCAGCTGATCGAAGCCATAAGCAATGGAGACT
TTGAATCCTACACGAAGATGTGCGACCCTGGAATGACAGCCTTTGAACCGGAGGCCCTGGGGAACCTGGT
CGAGGGCCTGGACTTTCATCGATTCTATTTTGAAAACCTGTGGTCCCGGAACAGCAAGCCCGTGCACACC
ACCATCCTGAACCCTCACATCCACCTGATGGGTGACGAGTCAGCCTGCATCGCCTACATCCGCATCACTC
AGTACCTGGATGCGGGTGGCATCCCCCGCACGGCCCAGTCAGAGGAGACCCGTGTCTGGCACCGCAGGGA
TGGAAAATGGCAGATCGTCCACTTCCACAGATCTGGGGCGCCCTCCGTCCTGCCCCATTGAGCGGCCGCG
ACTCTAGAGTCGACGGATCTTTTTCCCTCTGCCAAAAATTATGGGGACATCATGAAGCCC
